>Addgene plasmid #218886 | pGP-RSET-iGABASnFR2n-6xHis | addgene full sequence | sequence record 433402 | Addgene NGS Result
GATCTCGATCCCGCGAAATTAATACGACTCACTATAGGGAGACCACAACGGTTTCCCTCTAGAAATAATT
TTGTTTAACTTTAAGAAGGAGATATACATATGGGAGAATCGATTAATTTCGTGAGCTGGGGCGGTAGCAC
CCAGGATGCGCAGAAGCAGGCCTGGGCCGACCCGTTCAGCAAGGCCAGCGGCATTACCGTGGTCCAGGAT
GGGCCCACCGACTACGGCAAACTCAAGGCCATGGTCGAAAGCGGCAACGTGCAGTGGGACGTGGTGGATG
TAGAGGCCGACTTCGCCTTGCGCGCCGCCGCCGAAGGCCTGCTCGAACCCCTGGATTTCTCGGTGATCCA
GCGCGACAAGATCGATCCGCGGTTCGTGAGTGACCATGGAGTGGGGGCCTTCCTGTTCTCTCACGTGCTC
GGCTACAACGAAGGCAAGCTCGGAGCCAGCAAGCCCCAGGACTGGACCGCGCTGTTCGACACCAAGACCT
ACCCCGGCAAACGCGCCCTCTACAAATGGCCGAGCCCTGGCGTGCTCGAACTGGCCCTGCTCGCCGACGG
CGTACCGGCCGACAAGCTCTACCCGCTGGACCTGGACCGCGCCTTCAAGAAACTCGACACCATCAAGAAA
GACATCGTCTGGTGGGGCGGCGGTGCACAGTCGCAGCAGCTGCTGGCCTCCGGCGAAGTCAGCATGGGCC
AGTTCTGGAACGGTCGCATCCACGCCCTGCAAGAAGACGGCGCGCCAGTGGGCGTGAGCTGGAAGCAGAA
CCTGGTGATGGCCGACATCCTCGTCGTGCCTAAAGGCACGAAGAACAAAGCCGCCGCGATGAAGTTCCTG
GCCAGTGCCAGCAGCGCCAAAGGCCAGGACGACTTTTCCGCCCTGACCGCCTATGCTCCAGTGAACATCG
ACAGTGTGCAGCGCCTCGACCTTGCGCAGGTCCGGATCACCGCCGACAAGCAGAAGAACGGCATCATGGC
GAACTTCAAGATCCCGCACAACGTGGAGGACGGCAGCGTGCAGCTCGCCGACCACTACCAGCAGAACACC
CCCATCGGCGACGGCCCCGTGCTGCTGCCCGACAACCACTACCTGAGCACCCAGTCCGTGCTGAGCAAAG
ACCCCAACGAGAAGCGCGATCACATGGTCCTGCTGGAGTTCGTGACCGCCGCCGGGATCACTCTCGGCAT
GGACGAGCTGTACAAGGGCGGTACCGGAGGGAGCATGAGCAAGGGCGAGGAGCTGTTCACCGGGGTGGTG
CCCATCCTGGTCGAGCTGGACGGCGACGTAAACGGCCACAAGTTCAGCGTGCGCGGCGAGGGCGAGGGCG
ATGCCACCAACGGCAAGCTGACCCTGAAGTTCATCTGCACCACCGGCAAGCTGCCCGTGCCCTGGCCCAC
CCTCGTGACCACCCTGACCTACGGCGTGCAGTGCTTCAGCCGCTACCCCGACCACATGAAGCAGCACGAC
TTCTTCAAGTCCGCCATGCCCGAAGGCTACGTCCAGGAGCGCACCATCAGCTTCAAGGACGACGGCACCT
ACAAGACCCGCGCCGAGGTGAAGTTCGAGGGCGACACCCTGGTGAACCGCATCGAGCTGAAGGGCATCGA
CTTCAAGGAGGACGGCAACATCCTGGGGCACAAGCTGGAGTACAACTGGAACGCCAACCTGGCACCGAAC
CTGCCGACCGCCTACGTCAAGGATCAGATCACCCTCGATTTCGCCTACTGGGCCAAGAACGGTCCGGCCA
TCGCGACACGGTGGAATGAATGGCTAGTCAAAGGTAGCCATCATCACCATCACCACTAGGGACGCGTAAG
ATATCAAGCTTGATCCGGCTGCTAACAAAGCCCGAAAGGAAGCTGAGTTGGCTGCTGCCACCGCTGAGCA
ATAACTAGCATAACCCCTTGGGGCCTCTAAACGGGTCTTGAGGGGTTTTTTGCTGAAAGGAGGAACTATA
TCCGGATCTGGCGTAATAGCGAAGAGGCCCGCACCGATCGCCCTTCCCAACAGTTGCGCAGCCTGAATGG
CGAATGGG
[124 nt withheld, positions 2039-2162]
C
[91 nt withheld, positions 2164-2254]
A
[49 nt withheld, positions 2256-2304]
CCTTTGACGTTGGAGTCCACGTTCTTT
[37 nt withheld, positions 2332-2368]
ACCCTATCTCGGTCTATTCTTTTGATTTATAAGGGATTTTGCCGATTTCGGCCTATTGGTTAAAAAATGA
GCTGATTTAACAAAAATTTAACGCGAATTTTAACAAAATATTAACGCTTACAATTTAGGTGGCACTTTTC
GGGGAAATGTGCGCGGAACCCCTATTTGTTTATTTTTCTAAATACATTCAAATATGTATCCGCTCATGAG
ACAATAACCCTGATAAATGCTTCAATAATATTGAAAAAGGAAGAGTATGAGTATTCAACATTTCCGTGTC
GCCCTTATTCCCTTTTTTGCGGCATTTTGCCTTCCTGTTTTTGCTCACCCAGAAACGCTGGTGAAAGTAA
AAGATGCTGAAGATCAGTTGGGTGCACGAGTGGGTTACATCGAACTGGATCTCAACAGCGGTAAGATCCT
TGAGAGTTTTCGCCCCGAAGAACGTTTTCCAATGATGAGCACTTTTAAAGTTCTGCTATGTGGCGCGGTA
TTATCCCGTATTGACGCCGGGCAAGAGCAACTCGGTCGCCGCATACACTATTCTCAGAATGACTTGGTTG
AGTACTCACCAGTCACAGAAAAGCATCTTACGGATGGCATGACAGTAAGAGAATTATGCAGTGCTGCCAT
AACCATGAGTGATAACACTGCGGCCAACTTACTTCTGACAACGATCGGAGGACCGAAGGAGCTAACCGCT
TTTTTGCACAACATGGGGGATCATGTAACTCGCCTTGATCGTTGGGAACCGGAGCTGAATGAAGCCATAC
CAAACGACGAGCGTGACACCACGATGCCTGTAGCAATGGCAACAACGTTGCGCAAACTATTAACTGGCGA
ACTACTTACTCTAGCTTCCCGGCAACAATTAATAGACTGGATGGAGGCGGATAAAGTTGCAGGACCACTT
CTGCGCTCGGCCCTTCCGGCTGGCTGGTTTATTGCTGATAAATCTGGAGCCGGTGAGCGTGGGTCTCGCG
GTATCATTGCAGCACTGGGGCCAGATGGTAAGCCCTCCCGTATCGTAGTTATCTACACGACGGGGAGTCA
GGCAACTATGGATGAACGAAATAGACAGATCGCTGAGATAGGTGCCTCACTGATTAAGCATTGGTAACTG
TCAGACCAAGTTTACTCATATATACTTTAGATTGATTTAAAACTTCATTTTTAATTTAAAAGGATCTAGG
TGAAGATCCTTTTTGATAATCTCATGACCAAAATCCCTTAACGTGAGTTTTCGTTCCACTGAGCGTCAGA
CCCCGTAGAAAAGATCAAAGGATCTTCTTGAGATCCTTTTTTTCTGCGCGTAATCTGCTGCTTGCAAACA
AAAAAACCACCGCTACCAGCGGTGGTTTGTTTGCCGGATCAAGAGCTACCAACTCTTTTTCCGAAGGTAA
CTGGCTTCAGCAGAGCGCAGATACCAAATACTGTTCTTCTAGTGTAGCCGTAGTTAGGCCACCACTTCAA
GAACTCTGTAGCACCGCCTACATACCTCGCTCTGCTAATCCTGTTACCAGTGGCTGCTGCCAGTGGCGAT
AAGTCGTGTCTTACCGGGTTGGACTCAAGACGATAGTTACCGGATAAGGCGCAGCGGTCGGGCTGAACGG
GGGGTTCGTGCACACAGCCCAGCTTGGAGCGAACGACCTACACCGAACTGAGATACCTACAGCGTGAGCT
ATGAGAAAGCGCCACGCTTCCCGAAGGGAGAAAGGCGGACAGGTATCCGGTAAGCGGCAGGGTCGGAACA
GGAGAGCGCACGAGGGAGCTTCCAGGGGGAAACGCCTGGTATCTTTATAGTCCTGTCGGGTTTCGCCACC
TCTGACTTGAGCGTCGATTTTTGTGATGCTCGTCAGGGGGGCGGAGCCTATGGAAAAACGCCAGCAACGC
GGCCTTTTTACGGTTCCTGGCCTTTTGCTGGCCTTTTGCTCACATGTTCTTTCCTGCGTTATCCCCTGAT
TCTGTGGATAACCGTATTACCGCCTTTGAGTGAGCTGATACCGCTCGCCGCAGCCGAACGACCGAGCGCA
GCGAGTCAGTGAGCGAGGAAGCGGAAGAGCGCCCAATACGCAAACCGCCTCTCCCCGCGCGTTGGCCGAT
TCATTAATGCAG
Features (pLannotate 1.2.2; 11 found; start..end, strand, type, name):
     20..38      +  promoter       T7 promoter: promoter for bacteriophage T7 RNA polymerase
     70..92      +  RBS            RBS: efficient ribosome binding site from bacteriophage T7 gene 10 (Olins and Rangwala, 1989)
    931..1656    +  CDS            cEGFP: cEGFP is a basic (constitutively fluorescent) green fluorescent protein published in 2008, derived from Aequorea victoria.
   1838..1887    +  CDS            SET1 (fragment): solubility-enhancement tag derived from T7 phage gene 10B
   1895..1942    +  terminator     T7 terminator: transcription terminator for bacteriophage T7 RNA polymerase
   1968..2034    +  CDS            lacZα (fragment): LacZα fragment of β-galactosidase; lacZ fragment
   2039..2467    +  rep_origin     f1 ori (sequence partly withheld): f1 bacteriophage origin of replication; arrow indicates direction of (+) strand synthesis
   2520..2624    +  promoter       AmpR promoter: bla
   2625..3485    +  CDS            AmpR: β-lactamase; bla; confers resistance to ampicillin, carbenicillin, and related antibiotics
   3656..4244    +  rep_origin     ori: high-copy-number ColE1/pMB1/pBR322/pUC origin of replication
   4427..4480    +  CDS            lacI (fragment): lac repressor; lacI; The lac repressor binds to the lac operator to inhibit transcription in E. coli. This inhibition can be relieved by adding lactose or isopropyl-β-D-thiogalactopyranoside (IPTG).
