[The description below was written by a language model from this plasmid's Addgene catalogue record and pLannotate feature annotations shown in this document.]
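Description:
pGP-RSET-iGABASnFR2n-6xHis is a bacterial expression plasmid of about 4.5 kb, built on the commercial pRSET backbone to produce the genetically encoded GABA sensor iGABASnFR2n in E. coli. It replicates from a high-copy ColE1/pUC-type origin and is selected with ampicillin through the β-lactamase gene and its own promoter. An f1 phage origin is also present, a standard backbone element that permits single-stranded DNA production. Short annotated fragments of lacZα, lacI and a T7 gene 10-derived sequence appear to be backbone remnants rather than functional units.

The payload is a 1,710 bp open reading frame placed by Gibson assembly downstream of a T7 promoter and the efficient T7 gene 10 ribosome binding site, and followed by a T7 terminator. Transcription therefore depends on a host that supplies T7 RNA polymerase. The sensor combines sequence from Pseudomonas fluorescens, presumably the GABA-binding portion, with an Aequorea victoria green fluorescent protein. The feature table marks the fluorescent protein as a GFP-family coding segment lying in the interior of the insert, which fits a design where the fluorophore is embedded in the binding protein so that ligand binding alters fluorescence. This variant, also called variant 4445, carries the substitutions S99A, F104H and R168P, and it is the negative-going form, whose fluorescence decreases on GABA binding. A C-terminal 6xHis tag allows metal-affinity purification. The automated annotation did not detect the tag or the binding-protein portion. The construct is intended for bacterial expression of the sensor, which would suit production of purified protein for in vitro characterisation.
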