Addgene plasmid #218886: pGP-RSET-iGABASnFR2n-6xHis
Purpose: Bacterial expression of improved GABA sensor (negative change in fluorescence)
Depositing lab: GENIE Project. Depositing organization: HHMI, Janelia Research Campus. Publication: iGABASnFR2 is an improved genetically encoded protein sensor of GABA. Kolb I, Hasseman JP, Matsumoto A, Jensen TP, Kopach O, Arthur BJ, Zhang Y, Tsang A, Reep D, Tsegaye G, Zheng J, Patel RH, Looger LL, Marvin JS, Korff WL, Rusakov DA, Yonehara K, Turner GC. eLife. 2026 Mar 18;14:RP108319. doi: 10.7554/eLife.108319. PubMed 41848771.
Backbone
  Vector backbone: pRSET
  Backbone manufacturer: ThermoFisher Invitrogen
  Vector type: Bacterial Expression
Growth in bacteria
  Bacterial resistance: Ampicillin, 100 μg/mL
  Growth temperature: 37°C
  Growth strain: DH5alpha
  Copy number: High Copy
Gene/Insert
  Gene/Insert name: iGABASnFR2n (alt name: variant 4445)
  Species: Pseudomonas fluorescens, A. victoria (jellyfish)
  Insert size (bp): 1710
  Mutation: S99A F104H R168P
  Promoter: T7
  Tag / fusion protein: 6xHis (C terminal on insert)
  Cloning method: Gibson Cloning
Terms and licenses: Academic/Nonprofit Terms; Industry Terms: Not Available to Industry
Depositor comments: Please visit https://doi.org/10.1101/2025.03.25.644953 for bioRxiv preprint.
How to cite: pGP-RSET-iGABASnFR2n-6xHis was a gift from GENIE Project (Addgene plasmid # 218886 ; http://n2t.net/addgene:218886 ; RRID:Addgene_218886)
