>Addgene plasmid #218886 | pGP-RSET-iGABASnFR2n-6xHis | depositor partial sequence | sequence record 427214 | iGABASnFR2n
ATGGGAGAATCGATTAATTTCGTGAGCTGGGGCGGTAGCACCCAGGATGCGCAGAAGCAGGCCTGGGCCG
ACCCGTTCAGCAAGGCCAGCGGCATTACCGTGGTCCAGGATGGGCCCACCGACTACGGCAAACTCAAGGC
CATGGTCGAAAGCGGCAACGTGCAGTGGGACGTGGTGGATGTAGAGGCCGACTTCGCCTTGCGCGCCGCC
GCCGAAGGCCTGCTCGAACCCCTGGATTTCTCGGTGATCCAGCGCGACAAGATCGATCCGCGGTTCGTGA
GTGACCATGGAGTGGGGGCCTTCCTGTTCTCTCACGTGCTCGGCTACAACGAAGGCAAGCTCGGAGCCAG
CAAGCCCCAGGACTGGACCGCGCTGTTCGACACCAAGACCTACCCCGGCAAACGCGCCCTCTACAAATGG
CCGAGCCCTGGCGTGCTCGAACTGGCCCTGCTCGCCGACGGCGTACCGGCCGACAAGCTCTACCCGCTGG
ACCTGGACCGCGCCTTCAAGAAACTCGACACCATCAAGAAAGACATCGTCTGGTGGGGCGGCGGTGCACA
GTCGCAGCAGCTGCTGGCCTCCGGCGAAGTCAGCATGGGCCAGTTCTGGAACGGTCGCATCCACGCCCTG
CAAGAAGACGGCGCGCCAGTGGGCGTGAGCTGGAAGCAGAACCTGGTGATGGCCGACATCCTCGTCGTGC
CTAAAGGCACGAAGAACAAAGCCGCCGCGATGAAGTTCCTGGCCAGTGCCAGCAGCGCCAAAGGCCAGGA
CGACTTTTCCGCCCTGACCGCCTATGCTCCAGTGAACATCGACAGTGTGCAGCGCCTCGACCTTGCGCAG
GTCCGGATCACCGCCGACAAGCAGAAGAACGGCATCATGGCGAACTTCAAGATCCCGCACAACGTGGAGG
ACGGCAGCGTGCAGCTCGCCGACCACTACCAGCAGAACACCCCCATCGGCGACGGCCCCGTGCTGCTGCC
CGACAACCACTACCTGAGCACCCAGTCCGTGCTGAGCAAAGACCCCAACGAGAAGCGCGATCACATGGTC
CTGCTGGAGTTCGTGACCGCCGCCGGGATCACTCTCGGCATGGACGAGCTGTACAAGGGCGGTACCGGAG
GGAGCATGAGCAAGGGCGAGGAGCTGTTCACCGGGGTGGTGCCCATCCTGGTCGAGCTGGACGGCGACGT
AAACGGCCACAAGTTCAGCGTGCGCGGCGAGGGCGAGGGCGATGCCACCAACGGCAAGCTGACCCTGAAG
TTCATCTGCACCACCGGCAAGCTGCCCGTGCCCTGGCCCACCCTCGTGACCACCCTGACCTACGGCGTGC
AGTGCTTCAGCCGCTACCCCGACCACATGAAGCAGCACGACTTCTTCAAGTCCGCCATGCCCGAAGGCTA
CGTCCAGGAGCGCACCATCAGCTTCAAGGACGACGGCACCTACAAGACCCGCGCCGAGGTGAAGTTCGAG
GGCGACACCCTGGTGAACCGCATCGAGCTGAAGGGCATCGACTTCAAGGAGGACGGCAACATCCTGGGGC
ACAAGCTGGAGTACAACTGGAACGCCAACCTGGCACCGAACCTGCCGACCGCCTACGTCAAGGATCAGAT
CACCCTCGATTTCGCCTACTGGGCCAAGAACGGTCCGGCCATCGCGACACGGTGGAATGAATGGCTAGTC
AAAGGTAGCCATCATCACCATCACCACTAG
